>Addgene plasmid #143533 | TFORF1653 | addgene full sequence | sequence record 392719 | Addgene NGS Result
TTAATGTAGTCTTATGCAATACTCTTGTAGTCTTGCAACATGGTAACGATGAGTTAGCAACATGCCTTAC
AAGGAGAGAAAAAGCACCGTGCATGCCGATTGGTGGAAGTAAGGTGGTACGATCGTGCCTTATTAGGAAG
GCAACAGACGGGTCTGACATGGATTGGACGAACCACTGAATTGCCGCATTGCAGAGATATTGTATTTAAG
TGCCTAGCTCGATACATAAACGGGTCTCTCTGGTTAGACCAGATCTGAGCCTGGGAGCTCTCTGGCTAAC
TAGGGAACCCACTGCTTAAGCCTCAATAAAGCTTGCCTTGAGTGCTTCAAGTAGTGTGTGCCCGTCTGTT
GTGTGACTCTGGTAACTAGAGATCCCTCAGACCCTTTTAGTCAGTGTGGAAAATCTCTAGCAGTGGCGCC
CGAACAGGGACTTGAAAGCGAAAGGGAAACCAGAGGAGCTCTCTCGACGCAGGACTCGGCTTGCTGAAGC
GCGCACGGCAAGAGGCGAGGGGCGGCGACTGGTGAGTACGCCAAAAATTTTGACTAGCGGAGGCTAGAAG
GAGAGAGATGGGTGCGAGAGCGTCAGTATTAAGCGGGGGAGAATTAGATCGCGATGGGAAAAAATTCGGT
TAAGGCCAGGGGGAAAGAAAAAATATAAATTAAAACATATAGTATGGGCAAGCAGGGAGCTAGAACGATT
CGCAGTTAATCCTGGCCTGTTAGAAACATCAGAAGGCTGTAGACAAATACTGGGACAGCTACAACCATCC
CTTCAGACAGGATCAGAAGAACTTAGATCATTATATAATACAGTAGCAACCCTCTATTGTGTGCATCAAA
GGATAGAGATAAAAGACACCAAGGAAGCTTTAGACAAGATAGAGGAAGAGCAAAACAAAAGTAAGACCAC
CGCACAGCAAGCGGCCGCTGATCTTCAGACCTGGAGGAGGAGATATGAGGGACAATTGGAGAAGTGAATT
ATATAAATATAAAGTAGTAAAAATTGAACCATTAGGAGTAGCACCCACCAAGGCAAAGAGAAGAGTGGTG
CAGAGAGAAAAAAGAGCAGTGGGAATAGGAGCTTTGTTCCTTGGGTTCTTGGGAGCAGCAGGAAGCACTA
TGGGCGCAGCGTCAATGACGCTGACGGTACAGGCCAGACAATTATTGTCTGGTATAGTGCAGCAGCAGAA
CAATTTGCTGAGGGCTATTGAGGCGCAACAGCATCTGTTGCAACTCACAGTCTGGGGCATCAAGCAGCTC
CAGGCAAGAATCCTGGCTGTGGAAAGATACCTAAAGGATCAACAGCTCCTGGGGATTTGGGGTTGCTCTG
GAAAACTCATTTGCACCACTGCTGTGCCTTGGAATGCTAGTTGGAGTAATAAATCTCTGGAACAGATTTG
GAATCACACGACCTGGATGGAGTGGGACAGAGAAATTAACAATTACACAAGCTTAATACACTCCTTAATT
GAAGAATCGCAAAACCAGCAAGAAAAGAATGAACAAGAATTATTGGAATTAGATAAATGGGCAAGTTTGT
GGAATTGGTTTAACATAACAAATTGGCTGTGGTATATAAAATTATTCATAATGATAGTAGGAGGCTTGGT
AGGTTTAAGAATAGTTTTTGCTGTACTTTCTATAGTGAATAGAGTTAGGCAGGGATATTCACCATTATCG
TTTCAGACCCACCTCCCAACCCCGAGGGGACCCATGCATTGCATCTCAATTAGTCAGCAACCAGGTGTGG
AAAGTCCCCAGGCTCCCCAGCAGGCAGAAGTATGCAAAGCATGCGTCTCAATTAGTCAGCAACCATAGTC
CCGCCCCTAACTCCGCCCATCCCGCCCCTAACTCCGCCCAGTTCCGCCCATTCTCCGCCCCATGGCTGAC
TAATTTTTTTTATTTATGCAGAGGCCGAGGCCGCCTCGGCCTCTGAGCTATTCCAGAAGTAGTGAGGAGG
CTTTTTTGGAGGCCTAGGCTTTTGCAAAAAGCTTTCTAGAGGTACCACCGGAGCTTACCATGACCGAGTA
CAAGCCCACGGTGCGCCTCGCCACCCGCGACGACGTCCCCAGGGCCGTACGCACCCTCGCCGCCGCGTTC
GCCGACTACCCCGCCACGCGCCACACCGTCGATCCGGACCGCCACATCGAGCGGGTCACCGAGCTGCAAG
AACTCTTCCTCACGCGCGTCGGGCTCGACATCGGCAAGGTGTGGGTCGCGGACGACGGCGCCGCCGTGGC
GGTCTGGACCACGCCGGAGAGCGTCGAAGCGGGGGCGGTGTTCGCCGAGATCGGCCCGCGCATGGCCGAG
TTGAGCGGTTCCCGGCTGGCCGCGCAGCAACAGATGGAAGGCCTCCTGGCGCCGCACCGGCCCAAGGAGC
CCGCGTGGTTCCTGGCCACCGTCGGCGTCTCGCCCGACCACCAGGGCAAGGGTCTGGGCAGCGCCGTCGT
GCTCCCCGGAGTGGAGGCGGCCGAGCGCGCCGGGGTGCCCGCCTTCCTGGAGACCTCCGCGCCCCGCAAC
CTCCCCTTCTACGAGCGGCTCGGCTTCACCGTCACCGCCGACGTCGAGGTGCCCGAAGGACCGCGCACCT
GGTGCATGACCCGCAAGCCCGGTGCCAGTTAACGAATTCTAGATCTTGAGACAAATGGCAGTATTCATCC
ACAATTTTAAAAGAAAAGGGGGGATTGGGGGGTACAGTGCAGGGGAAAGAATAGTAGACATAATAGCAAC
AGACATACAAACTAAAGAATTACAAAAACAAATTACAAAAATTCAAAATTTTCGGGTTTATTACAGGGAC
AGCAGAGATCCACTTTGGCGCCGGCTCGAGGCCTGCAGGTGCAAAGATGGATAAAGTTTTAAACAGAGAG
GAATCTTTGCAGCTAATGGACCTTCTAGGTCTTGAAAGGAGTGGGAATTGGCTCCGGTGCCCGTCAGTGG
GCAGAGCGCACATCGCCCACAGTCCCCGAGAAGTTGGGGGGAGGGGTCGGCAATTGAACCGGTGCCTAGA
GAAGGTGGCGCGGGGTAAACTGGGAAAGTGATGTCGTGTACTGGCTCCGCCTTTTTCCCGAGGGTGGGGG
AGAACCGTATATAAGTGCAGTAGTCGCCGTGAACGTTCTTTTTCGCAACGGGTTTGCCGCCAGAACACAG
GTAAGTGCCGTGTGTGGTTCCCGCGGGCCTGGCCTCTTTACGGGTTATGGCCCTTGCGTGCCTTGAATTA
CTTCCACCTGGCTGCAGTACGTGATTCTTGATCCCGAGCTTCGGGTTGGAAGTGGGTGGGAGAGTTCGAG
GCCTTGCGCTTAAGGAGCCCCTTCGCCTCGTGCTTGAGTTGAGGCCTGGCCTGGGCGCTGGGGCCGCCGC
GTGCGAATCTGGTGGCACCTTCGCGCCTGTCTCGCTGCTTTCGATAAGTCTCTAGCCATTTAAAATTTTT
GATGACCTGCTGCGACGCTTTTTTTCTGGCAAGATAGTCTTGTAAATGCGGGCCAAGATCTGCACACTGG
TATTTCGGTTTTTGGGGCCGCGGGCGGCGACGGGGCCCGTGCGTCCCAGCGCACATGTTCGGCGAGGCGG
GGCCTGCGAGCGCGGCCACCGAGAATCGGACGGGGGTAGTCTCAAGCTGGCCGGCCTGCTCTGGTGCCTG
GCCTCGCGCCGCCGTGTATCGCCCCGCCCTGGGCGGCAAGGCTGGCCCGGTCGGCACCAGTTGCGTGAGC
GGAAAGATGGCCGCTTCCCGGCCCTGCTGCAGGGAGCTCAAAATGGAGGACGCGGCGCTCGGGAGAGCGG
GCGGGTGAGTCACCCACACAAAGGAAAAGGGCCTTTCCGTCCTCAGCCGTCGCTTCATGTGACTCCACGG
AGTACCGGGCGCCGTCCAGGCACCTCGATTAGTTCTCGAGCTTTTGGAGTACGTCGTCTTTAGGTTGGGG
GGAGGGGTTTTATGCGATGGAGTTTCCCCACACTGAGTGGGTGGAGACTGAAGTTAGGCCAGCTTGGCAC
TTGATGTAATTCTCCTTGGAATTTGCCCTTTTTGAGTTTGGATCTTGGTTCATTCTCAAGCCTCAGACAG
TGGTTCAAAGTTTTTTTCTTCCATTTCAGGTGTCGTGAGGCTAGCACCGCCACCATGTTACAGGCGTGCA
AAATGGAAGGGTTTCCCCTCGTCCCCCCTCCATCAGAAGACCTGGTGCCCTATGACACGGATCTATACCA
ACGCCAAACGCACGAGTATTACCCCTATCTCAGCAGTGATGGGGAGAGCCATAGCGACCATTACTGGGAC
TTCCACCCCCACCACGTGCACAGCGAGTTCGAGAGCTTCGCCGAGAACAACTTCACGGAGCTCCAGAGCG
TGCAGCCCCCGCAGCTGCAGCAGCTCTACCGCCACATGGAGCTGGAGCAGATGCACGTCCTCGATACCCC
CATGGTGCCACCCCATCCCAGTCTTGGCCACCAGGTCTCCTACCTGCCCCGGATGTGCCTCCAGTACCCA
TCCCTGTCCCCAGCCCAGCCCAGCTCAGATGAGGAGGAGGGCGAGCGGCAGAGCCCCCCACTGGAGGTGT
CTGACGGCGAGGCGGATGGCCTGGAGCCCGGGCCTGGGCTCCTGCCTGGGGAGACA
[318 nt withheld, positions 4607-4924]
TAGTAATGAACTAGTCCGTAACTTGAAAGTATTTCGATTTCTTGGCTTTATATATCTTGTGGAAAGGACG
AAAGTTCGTGCTTTAGTGACCATGAACGCGTTAAGTCGACAATCAACCTCTGGATTACAAAATTTGTGAA
AGATTGACTGGTATTCTTAACTATGTTGCTCCTTTTACGCTATGTGGATACGCTGCTTTAATGCCTTTGT
ATCATGCTATTGCTTCCCGTATGGCTTTCATTTTCTCCTCCTTGTATAAATCCTGGTTGCTGTCTCTTTA
TGAGGAGTTGTGGCCCGTTGTCAGGCAACGTGGCGTGGTGTGCACTGTGTTTGCTGACGCAACCCCCACT
GGTTGGGGCATTGCCACCACCTGTCAGCTCCTTTCCGGGACTTTCGCTTTCCCCCTCCCTATTGCCACGG
CGGAACTCATCGCCGCCTGCCTTGCCCGCTGCTGGACAGGGGCTCGGCTGTTGGGCACTGACAATTCCGT
GGTGTTGTCGGGGAAATCATCGTCCTTTCCTTGGCTGCTCGCCTGTGTTGCCACCTGGATTCTGCGCGGG
ACGTCCTTCTGCTACGTCCCTTCGGCCCTCAATCCAGCGGACCTTCCTTCCCGCGGCCTGCTGCCGGCTC
TGCGGCCTCTTCCGCGTCTTCGCCTTCGCCCTCAGACGAGTCGGATCTCCCTTTGGGCCGCCTCCCCGCG
TCGACTTTAAGACCAATGACTTACAAGGCAGCTGTAGATCTTAGCCACTTTTTAAAAGAAAAGGGGGGAC
TGGAAGGGCTAATTCACTCCCAACGAAGACAAGATCTGCTTTTTGCTTGTACTGGGTCTCTCTGGTTAGA
CCAGATCTGAGCCTGGGAGCTCTCTGGCTAACTAGGGAACCCACTGCTTAAGCCTCAATAAAGCTTGCCT
TGAGTGCTTCAAGTAGTGTGTGCCCGTCTGTTGTGTGACTCTGGTAACTAGAGATCCCTCAGACCCTTTT
AGTCAGTGTGGAAAATCTCTAGCAGTACGTATAGTAGTTCATGTCATCTTATTATTCAGTATTTATAACT
TGCAAAGAAATGAATATCAGAGAGTGAGAGGAACTTGTTTATTGCAGCTTATAATGGTTACAAATAAAGC
AATAGCATCACAAATTTCACAAATAAAGCATTTTTTTCACTGCATTCTAGTTGTGGTTTGTCCAAACTCA
TCAATGTATCTTATCATGTCTGGCTCTAGCTATCCCGCCCCTAACTCCGCCCATCCCGCCCCTAACTCCG
CCCAGTTCCGCCCATTCTCCGCCCCATGGCTGACTAATTTTTTTTATTTATGCAGAGGCCGAGGCCGCCT
CGGCCTCTGAGCTATTCCAGAAGTAGTGAGGAGGCTTTTTTGGAGGCCTAGGGACGTACCCAATTCGCCC
TATAGTGAGTCGTATTACGCGCGCTCACTGGCCGTCGTTTTACAACGTCGTGACTGGGAAAACCCTGGCG
TTACCCAACTTAATCGCCTTGCAGCACATCCCCCTTTCGCCAGCTGGCGTAATAGCGAAGAGGCCCGCAC
CGATCGCCCTTCCCAACAGTTGCGCAGCCTGAATGGCGAATGGG
[124 nt withheld, positions 6509-6632]
C
[91 nt withheld, positions 6634-6724]
A
[49 nt withheld, positions 6726-6774]
CCTTTGACGTTGGAGTCCACGTTCTTT
[37 nt withheld, positions 6802-6838]
ACCCTATCTCGGTCTATTCTTTTGATTTATAAGGGATTTTGCCGATTTCGGCCTATTGGTTAAAAAATGA
GCTGATTTAACAAAAATTTAACGCGAATTTTAACAAAATATTAACGCTTACAATTTAGGTGGCACTTTTC
GGGGAAATGTGCGCGGAACCCCTATTTGTTTATTTTTCTAAATACATTCAAATATGTATCCGCTCATGAG
ACAATAACCCTGATAAATGCTTCAATAATATTGAAAAAGGAAGAGTATGAGTATTCAACATTTCCGTGTC
GCCCTTATTCCCTTTTTTGCGGCATTTTGCCTTCCTGTTTTTGCTCACCCAGAAACGCTGGTGAAAGTAA
AAGATGCTGAAGATCAGTTGGGTGCACGAGTGGGTTACATCGAACTGGATCTCAACAGCGGTAAGATCCT
TGAGAGTTTTCGCCCCGAAGAACGTTTTCCAATGATGAGCACTTTTAAAGTTCTGCTATGTGGCGCGGTA
TTATCCCGTATTGACGCCGGGCAAGAGCAACTCGGTCGCCGCATACACTATTCTCAGAATGACTTGGTTG
AGTACTCACCAGTCACAGAAAAGCATCTTACGGATGGCATGACAGTAAGAGAATTATGCAGTGCTGCCAT
AACCATGAGTGATAACACTGCGGCCAACTTACTTCTGACAACGATCGGAGGACCGAAGGAGCTAACCGCT
TTTTTGCACAACATGGGGGATCATGTAACTCGCCTTGATCGTTGGGAACCGGAGCTGAATGAAGCCATAC
CAAACGACGAGCGTGACACCACGATGCCTGTAGCAATGGCAACAACGTTGCGCAAACTATTAACTGGCGA
ACTACTTACTCTAGCTTCCCGGCAACAATTAATAGACTGGATGGAGGCGGATAAAGTTGCAGGACCACTT
CTGCGCTCGGCCCTTCCGGCTGGCTGGTTTATTGCTGATAAATCTGGAGCCGGTGAGCGTGGGTCTCGCG
GTATCATTGCAGCACTGGGGCCAGATGGTAAGCCCTCCCGTATCGTAGTTATCTACACGACGGGGAGTCA
GGCAACTATGGATGAACGAAATAGACAGATCGCTGAGATAGGTGCCTCACTGATTAAGCATTGGTAACTG
TCAGACCAAGTTTACTCATATATACTTTAGATTGATTTAAAACTTCATTTTTAATTTAAAAGGATCTAGG
TGAAGATCCTTTTTGATAATCTCATGACCAAAATCCCTTAACGTGAGTTTTCGTTCCACTGAGCGTCAGA
CCCCGTAGAAAAGATCAAAGGATCTTCTTGAGATCCTTTTTTTCTGCGCGTAATCTGCTGCTTGCAAACA
AAAAAACCACCGCTACCAGCGGTGGTTTGTTTGCCGGATCAAGAGCTACCAACTCTTTTTCCGAAGGTAA
CTGGCTTCAGCAGAGCGCAGATACCAAATACTGTTCTTCTAGTGTAGCCGTAGTTAGGCCACCACTTCAA
GAACTCTGTAGCACCGCCTACATACCTCGCTCTGCTAATCCTGTTACCAGTGGCTGCTGCCAGTGGCGAT
AAGTCGTGTCTTACCGGGTTGGACTCAAGACGATAGTTACCGGATAAGGCGCAGCGGTCGGGCTGAACGG
GGGGTTCGTGCACACAGCCCAGCTTGGAGCGAACGACCTACACCGAACTGAGATACCTACAGCGTGAGCT
ATGAGAAAGCGCCACGCTTCCCGAAGGGAGAAAGGCGGACAGGTATCCGGTAAGCGGCAGGGTCGGAACA
GGAGAGCGCACGAGGGAGCTTCCAGGGGGAAACGCCTGGTATCTTTATAGTCCTGTCGGGTTTCGCCACC
TCTGACTTGAGCGTCGATTTTTGTGATGCTCGTCAGGGGGGCGGAGCCTATGGAAAAACGCCAGCAACGC
GGCCTTTTTACGGTTCCTGGCCTTTTGCTGGCCTTTTGCTCACATGTTCTTTCCTGCGTTATCCCCTGAT
TCTGTGGATAACCGTATTACCGCCTTTGAGTGAGCTGATACCGCTCGCCGCAGCCGAACGACCGAGCGCA
GCGAGTCAGTGAGCGAGGAAGCGGAAGAGCGCCCAATACGCAAACCGCCTCTCCCCGCGCGTTGGCCGAT
TCATTAATGCAGCTGGCACGACAGGTTTCCCGACTGGAAAGCGGGCAGTGAGCGCAACGCAATTAATGTG
AGTTAGCTCACTCATTAGGCACCCCAGGCTTTACACTTTATGCTTCCGGCTCGTATGTTGTGTGGAATTG
TGAGCGGATAACAATTTCACACAGGAAACAGCTATGACCATGATTACGCCAAGCGCGCAATTAACCCTCA
CTAAAGGGAACAAAAGCTGGAGCTGCAAGC
Features (pLannotate 1.2.2; 31 found; start..end, strand, type, name):
      5..231     +  promoter       RSV promoter: Rous sarcoma virus enhancer/promoter
    232..412     +  LTR            5' LTR (truncated): truncated 5' long terminal repeat (LTR) from HIV-1
    459..584     +  misc_feature   HIV-1 Ψ: packaging signal of human immunodeficiency virus type 1
    568..931     +  CDS            HIV-1 gag (fragment): gag protein from human immunodeficiency virus 1; gag
   1077..1310    +  misc_feature   RRE: The Rev response element (RRE) of HIV-1 allows for Rev-dependent mRNA export from the nucleus to the cytoplasm.
   1687..1713    +  CDS            Rev (fragment): human immunodeficiency virus 1 (HIV-1) Rev protein; rev; enhances nuclear export of unspliced and incompletely spliced viral mRNAs
   1720..1743    +  promoter       SV40 promoter (fragment): SV40 early promoter
   1744..1815    +  promoter       SV40 promoter (fragment): SV40 enhancer and early promoter
   1839..1974    +  rep_origin     SV40 ori: SV40 origin of replication
   2020..2616    +  CDS            PuroR (fragment): puromycin N-acetyltransferase; pac from Streptomyces; confers resistance to puromycin
   2665..2782    +  misc_feature   cPPT/CTS: central polypurine tract and central termination sequence of HIV-1
   2847..2913    +  CDS            small t antigen (fragment): SV40 (simian virus 40) small t antigen
   2920..4098    +  promoter       EF-1α promoter: strong constitutive promoter for human elongation factor EF-1α
   4115..4924    +  CDS            SPI1 (sequence partly withheld): SPI1_HUMAN - Experimental evidence at protein level: Swiss-Prot protein existence level 1. Binds to the PU-box, a purine-rich DNA sequence (5'-GAGGAA- 3') that can act as a lymphoid-specific enhancer. This protein is a transcriptional activator that may be specifically involved in the differentiation or activation of macrophages or B-cells. Also binds RNA and may modulate pre-mRNA splicing (By similarity). From Homo sapiens (Human).
   4940..4993    +  promoter       U6 promoter (fragment): RNA polymerase III promoter for human U6 snRNA
   5035..5623    +  misc_feature   WPRE: woodchuck hepatitis virus posttranscriptional regulatory element
   5674..5693    +  misc_feature   cPPT/CTS (fragment): central polypurine tract and central termination sequence of HIV-1
   5695..5928    +  LTR            3' LTR (ΔU3): self-inactivating 3' long terminal repeat (LTR) from HIV-1
   6006..6127    +  polyA_signal   SV40 poly(A) signal: SV40 polyadenylation signal
   6167..6302    +  rep_origin     SV40 ori: SV40 origin of replication
   6323..6341    -  promoter       T7 promoter: promoter for bacteriophage T7 RNA polymerase
   6349..6504    +  CDS            lacZα (fragment): LacZα fragment of β-galactosidase; lacZ fragment
   6509..6937    +  rep_origin     f1 ori (sequence partly withheld): f1 bacteriophage origin of replication; arrow indicates direction of (+) strand synthesis
   6990..7094    +  promoter       AmpR promoter: bla
   7095..7955    +  CDS            AmpR: β-lactamase; bla; confers resistance to ampicillin, carbenicillin, and related antibiotics
   8126..8714    +  rep_origin     ori: high-copy-number ColE1/pMB1/pBR322/pUC origin of replication
   8897..8989    +  CDS            lacI (fragment): lac repressor; lacI; The lac repressor binds to the lac operator to inhibit transcription in E. coli. This inhibition can be relieved by adding lactose or isopropyl-β-D-thiogalactopyranoside (IPTG).
   9002..9023    +  protein_bind   CAP binding site: CAP binding activates transcription in the presence of cAMP. E. coli catabolite activator protein
   9038..9068    +  promoter       lac promoter: promoter for the E. coli lac operon
   9076..9092    +  protein_bind   lac operator: The lac repressor binds to the lac operator to inhibit transcription in E. coli. This inhibition can be relieved by adding lactose or isopropyl-β-D-thiogalactopyranoside (IPTG). lac repressor encoded by lacI
   9137..9155    +  promoter       T3 promoter: promoter for bacteriophage T3 RNA polymerase
