[The description below was written by a language model from this plasmid's Addgene catalogue record and pLannotate feature annotations shown in this document.]
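Description:
TFORF1653 is a lentiviral mammalian expression plasmid built on the pLX_TRC317 backbone and carrying the human transcription factor SPI1 (also known as PU.1), a PU-box-binding activator associated with macrophage and B-cell differentiation. It belongs to a barcoded transcription factor ORF collection: each ORF is paired with a unique 24-bp barcode so that the factor delivered to a given cell can be identified in pooled overexpression screens, such as those probing directed differentiation. The barcode is not annotated as a separate feature in the table. A short fragment scored as U6 promoter lies just downstream of the ORF, but the record does not explain its role. In bacteria the plasmid is maintained through a high-copy ColE1/pUC-type origin and ampicillin resistance (AmpR). An f1 origin and lac/T7/T3 remnants from the cloning backbone are also present. The depositor warns that recombination can occur, as is common for LTR-containing plasmids.

The viral cassette has a third-generation, self-inactivating layout. An RSV promoter drives a truncated HIV-1 5' LTR, followed by the Ψ packaging signal with a gag fragment and the RRE for Rev-dependent nuclear export of the genomic RNA. The ΔU3 3' LTR disables LTR promoter activity after integration, and an SV40 polyadenylation signal follows. Within the transfer region, an SV40 promoter drives puromycin N-acetyltransferase for selection of transduced cells. A cPPT/CTS element, which aids nuclear import of the viral genome, follows the puromycin cassette. The strong constitutive EF-1α promoter then drives the SPI1 coding sequence, with a WPRE downstream to enhance transcript stability and expression. No epitope tag or fluorescent reporter is annotated on the ORF.
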