Addgene plasmid #143533: TFORF1653
Purpose: Lentiviral vector for overexpressing transcription factor ORFs with unique 24-bp barcodes. Barcodes facilitate identification of transcription factors in pooled screens.
Depositing lab: Feng Zhang. Depositing organization: Broad Institute. Publication: A transcription factor atlas of directed differentiation. Joung J, Ma S, Tay T, Geiger-Schuller KR, Kirchgatterer PC, Verdine VK, Guo B, Arias-Garcia MA, Allen WE, Singh A, Kuksenko O, Abudayyeh OO, Gootenberg JS, Fu Z, Macrae RK, Buenrostro JD, Regev A, Zhang F. Cell. 2023 Jan 5;186(1):209-229.e26. doi: 10.1016/j.cell.2022.11.026. PubMed 36608654.
Backbone
  Vector backbone: pLX_TRC317
  Backbone manufacturer: Broad Institute Genetic Perturbation Platform
  Backbone size w/o insert (bp): 8264
  Vector type: Mammalian Expression, Lentiviral
  Selectable markers: Puromycin
Growth in bacteria
  Bacterial resistance: Ampicillin, 100 μg/mL
  Growth temperature: 37°C
  Growth strain: NEB Stable
  Copy number: High Copy
Gene/Insert
  Gene/Insert name: SPI1
  Species: H. sapiens (human)
  Insert size (bp): 914
  Entrez Gene: SPI1 (a.k.a. AGM10, OF, PU.1, SFPI1, SPI-1, SPI-A)
  Promoter: EF1a
  Cloning method: Unknown
  Sequencing primers: 5′ GGGTGGAGACTGAAGTTAGGCCAG; 3′ CACATAGCGTAAAAGGAGCAACATAG
Terms and licenses: Academic/Nonprofit Terms; Industry Terms: Not Available to Industry
Depositor comments: NM_003120,ENST00000378538 . The transcription factor ORF portion of this plasmid was synthesized by Genewiz. Please test multiple small colonies in case of plasmid recombination. To make this collection available in a timely manner, a portion of this collection was not fully sequenced by Addgene. If an Addgene verified full plasmid sequence is not available, please contact us prior to placing an order to request the full sequence.
How to cite: TFORF1653 was a gift from Feng Zhang (Addgene plasmid # 143533 ; http://n2t.net/addgene:143533 ; RRID:Addgene_143533)
