>Addgene plasmid #143533 | TFORF1653 | depositor partial sequence | sequence record 282729 | Insert
ACCGCCACCATGTTACAGGCGTGCAAAATGGAAGGGTTTCCCCTCGTCCCCCCTCCATCAGAAGACCTGG
TGCCCTATGACACGGATCTATACCAACGCCAAACGCACGAGTATTACCCCTATCTCAGCAGTGATGGGGA
GAGCCATAGCGACCATTACTGGGACTTCCACCCCCACCACGTGCACAGCGAGTTCGAGAGCTTCGCCGAG
AACAACTTCACGGAGCTCCAGAGCGTGCAGCCCCCGCAGCTGCAGCAGCTCTACCGCCACATGGAGCTGG
AGCAGATGCACGTCCTCGATACCCCCATGGTGCCACCCCATCCCAGTCTTGGCCACCAGGTCTCCTACCT
GCCCCGGATGTGCCTCCAGTACCCATCCCTGTCCCCAGCCCAGCCCAGCTCAGATGAGGAGGAGGGCGAG
CGGCAGAGCCCCCCACTGGAGGTGTCTGACGGCGAGGCGGATGGCCTGGAGCCCGGGCCTGGGCTCCTGC
CTGGGGAGACA
[318 nt withheld, positions 502-819]
TAGTAATGAACTAGTCCGTAACTTGAAAGTATTTCGATTTCTTGGCTTTATATATCTTGTGGAAAGGACG
AAAGTTCGTGCTTTAGTGACCATGA
