>Addgene plasmid #143533 | TFORF1653 | depositor partial sequence | sequence record 282730 | Barcode
AAGTTCGTGCTTTAGTGACCATGA
